Addgene plasmid #81578: pDONR223_STAG2_p.R541K
Purpose: Gateway Donor vector containing STAG2 , part of the Target Accelerator Plasmid Collection.
Depositing lab: Jesse Boehm & William Hahn & David Root. Depositing organization: Broad Institute. Publication: Systematic Functional Interrogation of Rare Cancer Variants Identifies Oncogenic Alleles. Kim E, Ilic N, Shrestha Y, Zou L, Kamburov A, Zhu C, Yang X, Lubonja R, Tran N, Nguyen C, Lawrence MS, Piccioni F, Bagul M, Doench JG, Chouinard CR, Wu X, Hogstrom L, Natoli T, Tamayo P, Horn H, Corsello SM, Lage K, Root DE, Subramanian A, Golub TR, Getz G, Boehm JS, Hahn WC. Cancer Discov. 2016 Jul;6(7):714-26. doi: 10.1158/2159-8290.CD-16-0160. Epub 2016 May 4. PubMed 27147599.
Backbone
  Vector backbone: pDONR223
  Backbone manufacturer: Invitrogen
  Backbone size w/o insert (bp): 2790
  Vector type: Gateway Entry vector
Growth in bacteria
  Bacterial resistance: Spectinomycin, 50 μg/mL
  Growth temperature: 37°C
  Growth strain: DH5alpha
  Copy number: High Copy
Gene/Insert
  Gene/Insert name: STAG2
  Species: H. sapiens (human)
  Mutation: R541K
  GenBank ID: NM_006603.4
  Entrez Gene: STAG2 (a.k.a. SA-2, SA2, SCC3B, bA517O1.1)
  Promoter: None
  Cloning method: Gateway Cloning
  Sequencing primers: 5′ M13pUC-fwd; 3′ M13-Rev
Terms and licenses: Academic/Nonprofit Terms; Industry Terms: Not Available to Industry
Depositor comments: Closed state: stop codon immediately follows insert
How to cite: pDONR223_STAG2_p.R541K was a gift from Jesse Boehm & William Hahn & David Root (Addgene plasmid # 81578 ; http://n2t.net/addgene:81578 ; RRID:Addgene_81578)
