[The description below was written by a language model from this plasmid's Addgene catalogue record and pLannotate feature annotations shown in this document.]
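Description:
pDONR223_STAG2_p.R541K is a Gateway entry clone built on the Invitrogen pDONR223 backbone and carries a mutant human STAG2 open reading frame. It is a bacterial propagation plasmid rather than an expression vector. It replicates from a high-copy ColE1/pUC-type origin and is selected with spectinomycin through the aadA (SmR) aminoglycoside adenylyltransferase gene. A fragment of a class 1 integron Pc promoter and a remnant of a gentamicin resistance gene lie upstream of that marker. rrnB T1 and T2 terminators lie in the backbone upstream of the cloning region, where they would help insulate it from read-through transcription. Short lacZα and lacI fragments are also annotated as backbone remnants.

The payload is the STAG2 coding sequence of roughly 3.7 kb, referenced to a human RefSeq transcript and carrying the R541K substitution. STAG2 (also called SA2) is a subunit of the cohesin complex, which holds sister chromatids together after DNA replication. The insert is flanked by two attL recombination sites, both labelled attL3 by the automated annotation. These sites allow the ORF to be transferred by LR Clonase reaction into any compatible Gateway destination vector. The record lists no promoter for the insert. The one annotated T7 promoter sits downstream of the insert in reverse orientation and is a backbone element. The clone is in the "closed" configuration, meaning a stop codon immediately follows the ORF. C-terminal tags supplied by a destination vector would therefore not be fused to the protein.

The plasmid belongs to the Target Accelerator Plasmid Collection, which was assembled for systematic functional testing of rare cancer-associated variants. It serves as a source clone for moving this STAG2 allele into expression vectors.
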