Features (pLannotate 1.2.2; 12 found; start..end, strand, type, name):
     38..74      -  CDS            lacZα (fragment): LacZα fragment of β-galactosidase; lacZ fragment
     91..186     +  protein_bind   attL3: mutant version of attL; recombination site for the Gateway® LR reaction LR Clonase™
    192..3884    +  CDS            STAG2: STAG2_HUMAN - Also known as SA2. Experimental evidence at protein level: Swiss-Prot protein existence level 1. Component of cohesin complex, a complex required for the cohesion of sister chromatids after DNA replication. The cohesin complex apparently forms a large proteinaceous ring within which sister chromatids can be trapped. At anaphase, the complex is cleaved and dissociates from chromatin, allowing sister chromatids to segregate. The cohesin complex may also play a role in spindle pole assembly during mitosis. From Homo sapiens (Human).
   3892..3987    -  protein_bind   attL3: mutant version of attL; recombination site for the Gateway® LR reaction LR Clonase™
   4006..4024    -  promoter       T7 promoter: promoter for bacteriophage T7 RNA polymerase
   4214..4237    +  promoter       Pc promoter (fragment): intI1 (promoter lies within the coding sequence); class 1 integron promoter
   4413..4469    +  CDS            GmR (fragment): gentamycin acetyltransferase; aacC1; confers resistance to gentamycin
   4476..5267    +  CDS            SmR: aminoglycoside adenylyltransferase (Murphy, 1985); aadA; confers resistance to spectinomycin and streptomycin
   5360..5948    +  rep_origin     ori: high-copy-number ColE1/pMB1/pBR322/pUC origin of replication
   6131..6223    +  CDS            lacI (fragment): lac repressor; lacI; The lac repressor binds to the lac operator to inhibit transcription in E. coli. This inhibition can be relieved by adding lactose or isopropyl-β-D-thiogalactopyranoside (IPTG).
   6278..6305    -  terminator     rrnB T2 terminator: transcription terminator T2 from the E. coli rrnB gene
   6437..6480    +  terminator     rrnB T1 terminator: Escherichia coli rrnB; transcription terminator T1 from the E. coli rrnB gene
>Addgene plasmid #81578 | pDONR223_STAG2_p.R541K | addgene full sequence | sequence record 167009 | Addgene NGS Result
GGCAGTTCCCTACTCTCGCGTTAACGCTAGCATGGATGTTTTCCCAGTCACGACGTTGTAAAACGACGGC
CAGTCTTAAGCTCGGGCCCCAAATAATGATTTTATTTTGACTGATAGTGACCTGTTCGTTGCAACAAATT
GATGAGCAATGCTTTTTTATAATGCCAACTTTGTACAAAAAAGTTGGCACCATGATAGCAGCTCCAGAAA
TACCAACTGATTTTAATCTACTACAGGAGTCAGAAACACATTTTTCTTCTGACACAGATTTTGAAGATAT
CGAAGGAAAAAACCAAAAGCAAGGCAAAGGCAAAACTTGTAAAAAAGGCAAAAAGGGCCCAGCAGAAAAG
GGCAAAGGTGGAAATGGAGGAGGAAAACCTCCTTCTGGTCCAAACCGAATGAATGGTCATCACCAACAGA
ATGGAGTGGAAAACATGATGTTGTTTGAAGTTGTTAAAATGGGCAAGAGTGCTATGCAGTCGGTGGTAGA
TGATTGGATAGAATCATACAAGCATGACCGAGATATAGCACTTCTTGACCTTATCAACTTTTTTATTCAG
TGTTCAGGCTGTAAAGGAGTTGTCACAGCAGAAATGTTTAGACATATGCAGAACTCTGAGATAATTCGAA
AAATGACTGAAGAATTCGATGAGGATAGTGGAGATTATCCACTTACCATGGCTGGTCCTCAGTGGAAGAA
GTTCAAATCCAGTTTTTGTGAATTCATTGGCGTGTTAGTACGGCAATGTCAATATAGTATCATATATGAT
GAGTATATGATGGATACAGTCATTTCACTTCTTACAGGATTGTCTGACTCACAAGTCAGAGCATTTCGAC
ATACAAGCACCCTGGCAGCTATGAAGTTGATGACAGCTTTGGTGAATGTGGCACTAAATCTTAGCATTAA
TATGGATAATACACAAAGACAATATGAAGCAGAACGGAATAAAATGATTGGAAAACGAGCCAATGAGAGG
CTAGAACTCCTGCTACAAAAGCGGAAAGAGCTTCAGGAAAATCAAGATGAAATAGAAAATATGATGAATG
CAATATTTAAAGGAGTGTTTGTACATAGATACCGTGATGCGATAGCTGAAATTCGAGCTATTTGCATTGA
AGAGATTGGCATTTGGATGAAGATGTATAGTGATGCCTTTCTTAATGACAGTTATTTAAAATATGTTGGT
TGGACTATGCATGATAAGCAAGGTGAAGTAAGACTCAAATGTCTTACTGCTCTACAAGGGCTTTATTATA
ACAAAGAGCTTAATTCCAAACTGGAACTTTTTACCAGTCGGTTCAAGGATAGAATTGTGTCTATGACCCT
TGACAAAGAATATGATGTTGCAGTACAAGCAATAAAATTACTCACTCTTGTTTTACAGAGTAGTGAAGAA
GTTCTCACTGCAGAAGATTGTGAAAATGTCTATCATCTGGTTTATTCAGCTCACCGGCCAGTAGCAGTAG
CAGCTGGAGAATTTCTCTACAAAAAGCTCTTCAGTCGTAGAGATCCAGAGGAGGATGGAATGATGAAAAG
AAGAGGAAGACAAGGTCCAAATGCCAACCTTGTTAAGACATTGGTTTTTTTCTTTCTAGAAAGTGAGTTA
CATGAGCATGCAGCATACCTTGTGGATAGCATGTGGGACTGTGCTACTGAGCTGCTGAAAGACTGGGAAT
GTATGAATAGCTTGTTACTGGAAGAGCCACTTAGTGGAGAGGAAGCACTAACAGATAGGCAAGAGAGTGC
TCTGATTGAAATAATGCTTTGTACCATTAGACAAGCGGCTGAATGTCATCCTCCCGTGGGAAAAGGGACA
GGAAAAAGGGTGCTTACAGCAAAGGAGAAGAAGACACAGTTGGATGATAGGACAAAAATCACTGAGCTTT
TTGCCGTGGCCCTTCCTCAGTTATTAGCAAAATACTCTGTAGATGCAGAAAAGGTGACTAACTTGTTGCA
GTTGCCTCAGTACTTTGATTTGGAAATATATACCACTGGACGATTAGAAAAGCATTTGGATGCCTTATTG
CGACAGATCCGGAATATTGTAGAGAAGCACACAGATACAGATGTTTTGGAAGCATGTTCTAAAACTTACC
ATGCACTCTGTAATGAAGAGTTCACAATCTTCAACAGAGTAGATATTTCAAGAAGTCAACTGATAGATGA
ATTGGCAGATAAATTTAACCGGCTTCTTGAAGATTTTCTGCAAGAGGGTGAAGAACCTGATGAAGATGAT
GCATATCAGGTATTGTCAACATTGAAGAGGATCACTGCTTTTCATAATGCCCATGACCTTTCAAAGTGGG
ATTTATTTGCTTGTAATTACAAACTCTTGAAAACTGGAATCGAAAATGGAGACATGCCTGAGCAGATTGT
TATTCACGCACTGCAGTGTACTCACTATGTAATCCTTTGGCAACTTGCTAAGATAACTGAAAGCAGCTCT
ACAAAGGAGGACTTGCTGCGTTTAAAGAAACAAATGAGAGTATTTTGTCAGATATGTCAACATTACCTGA
CCAACGTGAATACTACTGTTAAGGAACAGGCCTTCACTATTCTGTGTGATATTTTGATGATCTTCAGCCA
TCAGATTATGTCAGGAGGGCGTGACATGTTAGAGCCATTAGTGTATACCCCTGATTCTTCATTGCAGTCT
GAGTTGCTAAGCTTTATTTTGGATCATGTCTTCATTGAACAGGATGATGATAATAATAGTGCAGATGGTC
AGCAAGAGGATGAAGCCAGTAAAATTGAAGCTCTGCACAAGAGAAGAAATTTACTTGCAGCATTTTGTAA
GCTAATTGTATATACTGTGGTGGAGATGAATACAGCTGCAGATATCTTCAAACAGTATATGAAGTATTAT
AATGACTATGGAGATATCATCAAAGAAACAATGAGTAAAACAAGGCAGATAGACAAAATTCAGTGTGCTA
AGACCCTTATTCTCAGTCTGCAACAGCTTTTTAATGAAATGATACAAGAAAATGGCTATAATTTTGATAG
ATCATCCTCTACATTTAGTGGCATAAAAGAACTTGCTCGACGTTTTGCTTTAACTTTTGGACTTGATCAG
TTGAAAACAAGAGAAGCCATTGCCATGCTACACAAAGATGGCATAGAATTTGCTTTTAAAGAGCCTAATC
CGCAAGGGGAGAGCCATCCACCTTTAAATTTGGCATTTCTTGATATTCTGAGTGAATTTTCTTCTAAACT
ACTTCGACAAGACAAAAGAACAGTGTATGTTTACTTGGAAAAGTTCATGACCTTTCAGATGTCACTCCGA
AGAGAGGATGTGTGGCTTCCACTGATGTCTTACCGAAATTCTTTGCTAGCTGGTGGTGATGATGACACCA
TGTCAGTCATTAGTGGAATCAGCAGCCGGGGGTCAACAGTACGGAGTAAAAAATCAAAACCATCTACAGG
AAAACGGAAAGTGGTTGAGGGCATGCAGCTTTCACTCACTGAAGAAAGTAGTAGTAGTGACAGTATGTGG
TTAAGCAGAGAACAAACACTGCACACCCCTGTTATGATGCAGACACCACAACTCACCTCCACTATTATGA
GAGAGCCCAAAAGATTACGGCCTGAGGATAGCTTCATGAGTGTTTATCCAATGCAGACTGAACATCATCA
AACACCTCTTGATTATAATCGGCGTGGCACAAGCCTAATGGAAGATGATGAAGAGCCAATTGTGGAAGAT
GTTATGATGTCCTCAGAAGGGAGGATTGAGGATCTTAATGAGGGAATGGATTTTGACACCATGGATATAG
ATTTGCCACCATCAAAGAACAGACGAGAGAGAACAGAACTGAAGCCTGATTTCTTTGATCCAGCTTCAAT
TATGGATGAATCAGTTCTTGGAGTGTCAATGTTTTGATTGCCAACTTTCTTGTACAAAGTTGGCATTATA
AGAAAGCATTGCTTATCAATTTGTTGCAACGAACAGGTCACTATCAGTCAAAATAAAATCATTATTTGCC
ATCCAGCTGATATCCCCTATAGTGAGTCGTATTACATGGTCATAGCTGTTTCCTGGCAGCTCTGGCCCGT
GTCTCAAAATCTCTGATGTTACATTGCACAAGATAAAAATATATCATCATGCCTCCTCTAGACCAGCCAG
GACAGAAATGCCTCGACTTCGCTGCTACCCAAGGTTGCCGGGTGACGCACACCGTGGAAACGGATGAAGG
CACGAACCCAGTGGACATAAGCCTGTTCGGTTCGTAAGCTGTAATGCAAGTAGCGTATGCGCTCACGCAA
CTGGTCCAGAACCTTGACCGAACGCAGCGGTGGTAACGGCGCAGTGGCGGTTTTCATGGCTTGTTATGAC
TGTTTTTTTGGGGTACAGTCTATGCCTCGGGCATCCAAGCAGCAAGCGCGTTACGCCGTGGGTCGATGTT
TGATGTTATGGAGCAGCAACGATGTTACGCAGCAGGGCAGTCGCCCTAAAACAAAGTTAAACATTATGAG
GGAAGCGGTGATCGCCGAAGTATCGACTCAACTATCAGAGGTAGTTGGCGTCATCGAGCGCCATCTCGAA
CCGACGTTGCTGGCCGTACATTTGTACGGCTCCGCAGTGGATGGCGGCCTGAAGCCACACAGTGATATTG
ATTTGCTGGTTACGGTGACCGTAAGGCTTGATGAAACAACGCGGCGAGCTTTGATCAACGACCTTTTGGA
AACTTCGGCTTCCCCTGGAGAGAGCGAGATTCTCCGCGCTGTAGAAGTCACCATTGTTGTGCACGACGAC
ATCATTCCGTGGCGTTATCCAGCTAAGCGCGAACTGCAATTTGGAGAATGGCAGCGCAATGACATTCTTG
CAGGTATCTTCGAGCCAGCCACGATCGACATTGATCTGGCTATCTTGCTGACAAAAGCAAGAGAACATAG
CGTTGCCTTGGTAGGTCCAGCGGCGGAGGAACTCTTTGATCCGGTTCCTGAACAGGATCTATTTGAGGCG
CTAAATGAAACCTTAACGCTATGGAACTCGCCGCCCGACTGGGCTGGCGATGAGCGAAATGTAGTGCTTA
CGTTGTCCCGCATTTGGTACAGCGCAGTAACCGGCAAAATCGCGCCGAAGGATGTCGCTGCCGACTGGGC
AATGGAGCGCCTGCCGGCCCAGTATCAGCCCGTCATACTTGAAGCTAGACAGGCTTATCTTGGACAAGAA
GAAGATCGCTTGGCCTCGCGCGCAGATCAGTTGGAAGAATTTGTCCACTACGTGAAAGGCGAGATCACCA
AGGTAGTCGGCAAATAACCCTCGAGCCACCCATGACCAAAATCCCTTAACGTGAGTTACGCGTCGTTCCA
CTGAGCGTCAGACCCCGTAGAAAAGATCAAAGGATCTTCTTGAGATCCTTTTTTTCTGCGCGTAATCTGC
TGCTTGCAAACAAAAAAACCACCGCTACCAGCGGTGGTTTGTTTGCCGGATCAAGAGCTACCAACTCTTT
TTCCGAAGGTAACTGGCTTCAGCAGAGCGCAGATACCAAATACTGTTCTTCTAGTGTAGCCGTAGTTAGG
CCACCACTTCAAGAACTCTGTAGCACCGCCTACATACCTCGCTCTGCTAATCCTGTTACCAGTGGCTGCT
GCCAGTGGCGATAAGTCGTGTCTTACCGGGTTGGACTCAAGACGATAGTTACCGGATAAGGCGCAGCGGT
CGGGCTGAACGGGGGGTTCGTGCACACAGCCCAGCTTGGAGCGAACGACCTACACCGAACTGAGATACCT
ACAGCGTGAGCTATGAGAAAGCGCCACGCTTCCCGAAGGGAGAAAGGCGGACAGGTATCCGGTAAGCGGC
AGGGTCGGAACAGGAGAGCGCACGAGGGAGCTTCCAGGGGGAAACGCCTGGTATCTTTATAGTCCTGTCG
GGTTTCGCCACCTCTGACTTGAGCGTCGATTTTTGTGATGCTCGTCAGGGGGGCGGAGCCTATGGAAAAA
CGCCAGCAACGCGGCCTTTTTACGGTTCCTGGCCTTTTGCTGGCCTTTTGCTCACATGTTCTTTCCTGCG
TTATCCCCTGATTCTGTGGATAACCGTATTACCGCCTTTGAGTGAGCTGATACCGCTCGCCGCAGCCGAA
CGACCGAGCGCAGCGAGTCAGTGAGCGAGGAAGCGGAAGAGCGCCCAATACGCAAACCGCCTCTCCCCGC
GCGTTGGCCGATTCATTAATGCAGCTGGCACGACAGGTTTCCCGACTGGAAAGCGGGCAGTGAGCGCAAC
GCAATTAATACGCGTACCGCTAGCCAGGAAGAGTTTGTAGAAACGCAAAAAGGCCATCCGTCAGGATGGC
CTTCTGCTTAGTTTGATGCCTGGCAGTTTATGGCGGGCGTCCTGCCCGCCACCCTCCGGGCCGTTGCTTC
ACAACGTTCAAATCCGCTCCCGGCGGATTTGTCCTACTCAGGAGAGCGTTCACCGACAAACAACAGATAA
AACGAAAGGCCCAGTCTTCCGACTGAGCCTTTCGTTTTATTTGATGCCT
