>Addgene plasmid #81578 | pDONR223_STAG2_p.R541K | depositor partial sequence | sequence record 154897 | Insert sequence
ATGATAGCAGCTCCAGAAATACCAACTGATTTTAATCTACTACAGGAGTCAGAAACACATTTTTCTTCTG
ACACAGATTTTGAAGATATCGAAGGAAAAAACCAAAAGCAAGGCAAAGGCAAAACTTGTAAAAAAGGCAA
AAAGGGCCCAGCAGAAAAGGGCAAAGGTGGAAATGGAGGAGGAAAACCTCCTTCTGGTCCAAACCGAATG
AATGGTCATCACCAACAGAATGGAGTGGAAAACATGATGTTGTTTGAAGTTGTTAAAATGGGCAAGAGTG
CTATGCAGTCGGTGGTAGATGATTGGATAGAATCATACAAGCATGACCGAGATATAGCACTTCTTGACCT
TATCAACTTTTTTATTCAGTGTTCAGGCTGTAAAGGAGTTGTCACAGCAGAAATGTTTAGACATATGCAG
AACTCTGAGATAATTCGAAAAATGACTGAAGAATTCGATGAGGATAGTGGAGATTATCCACTTACCATGG
CTGGTCCTCAGTGGAAGAAGTTCAAATCCAGTTTTTGTGAATTCATTGGCGTGTTAGTACGGCAATGTCA
ATATAGTATCATATATGATGAGTATATGATGGATACAGTCATTTCACTTCTTACAGGATTGTCTGACTCA
CAAGTCAGAGCATTTCGACATACAAGCACCCTGGCAGCTATGAAGTTGATGACAGCTTTGGTGAATGTGG
CACTAAATCTTAGCATTAATATGGATAATACACAAAGACAATATGAAGCAGAACGGAATAAAATGATTGG
AAAACGAGCCAATGAGAGGCTAGAACTCCTGCTACAAAAGCGGAAAGAGCTTCAGGAAAATCAAGATGAA
ATAGAAAATATGATGAATGCAATATTTAAAGGAGTGTTTGTACATAGATACCGTGATGCGATAGCTGAAA
TTCGAGCTATTTGCATTGAAGAGATTGGCATTTGGATGAAGATGTATAGTGATGCCTTTCTTAATGACAG
TTATTTAAAATATGTTGGTTGGACTATGCATGATAAGCAAGGTGAAGTAAGACTCAAATGTCTTACTGCT
CTACAAGGGCTTTATTATAACAAAGAGCTTAATTCCAAACTGGAACTTTTTACCAGTCGGTTCAAGGATA
GAATTGTGTCTATGACCCTTGACAAAGAATATGATGTTGCAGTACAAGCAATAAAATTACTCACTCTTGT
TTTACAGAGTAGTGAAGAAGTTCTCACTGCAGAAGATTGTGAAAATGTCTATCATCTGGTTTATTCAGCT
CACCGGCCAGTAGCAGTAGCAGCTGGAGAATTTCTCTACAAAAAGCTCTTCAGTCGTAGAGATCCAGAGG
AGGATGGAATGATGAAAAGAAGAGGAAGACAAGGTCCAAATGCCAACCTTGTTAAGACATTGGTTTTTTT
CTTTCTAGAAAGTGAGTTACATGAGCATGCAGCATACCTTGTGGATAGCATGTGGGACTGTGCTACTGAG
CTGCTGAAAGACTGGGAATGTATGAATAGCTTGTTACTGGAAGAGCCACTTAGTGGAGAGGAAGCACTAA
CAGATAGGCAAGAGAGTGCTCTGATTGAAATAATGCTTTGTACCATTAGACAAGCGGCTGAATGTCATCC
TCCCGTGGGAAAAGGGACAGGAAAAAGGGTGCTTACAGCAAAGGAGAAGAAGACACAGTTGGATGATAGG
ACAAAAATCACTGAGCTTTTTGCCGTGGCCCTTCCTCAGTTATTAGCAAAATACTCTGTAGATGCAGAAA
AGGTGACTAACTTGTTGCAGTTGCCTCAGTACTTTGATTTGGAAATATATACCACTGGACGATTAGAAAA
GCATTTGGATGCCTTATTGCGACAGATCCGGAATATTGTAGAGAAGCACACAGATACAGATGTTTTGGAA
GCATGTTCTAAAACTTACCATGCACTCTGTAATGAAGAGTTCACAATCTTCAACAGAGTAGATATTTCAA
GAAGTCAACTGATAGATGAATTGGCAGATAAATTTAACCGGCTTCTTGAAGATTTTCTGCAAGAGGGTGA
AGAACCTGATGAAGATGATGCATATCAGGTATTGTCAACATTGAAGAGGATCACTGCTTTTCATAATGCC
CATGACCTTTCAAAGTGGGATTTATTTGCTTGTAATTACAAACTCTTGAAAACTGGAATCGAAAATGGAG
ACATGCCTGAGCAGATTGTTATTCACGCACTGCAGTGTACTCACTATGTAATCCTTTGGCAACTTGCTAA
GATAACTGAAAGCAGCTCTACAAAGGAGGACTTGCTGCGTTTAAAGAAACAAATGAGAGTATTTTGTCAG
ATATGTCAACATTACCTGACCAACGTGAATACTACTGTTAAGGAACAGGCCTTCACTATTCTGTGTGATA
TTTTGATGATCTTCAGCCATCAGATTATGTCAGGAGGGCGTGACATGTTAGAGCCATTAGTGTATACCCC
TGATTCTTCATTGCAGTCTGAGTTGCTAAGCTTTATTTTGGATCATGTCTTCATTGAACAGGATGATGAT
AATAATAGTGCAGATGGTCAGCAAGAGGATGAAGCCAGTAAAATTGAAGCTCTGCACAAGAGAAGAAATT
TACTTGCAGCATTTTGTAAGCTAATTGTATATACTGTGGTGGAGATGAATACAGCTGCAGATATCTTCAA
ACAGTATATGAAGTATTATAATGACTATGGAGATATCATCAAAGAAACAATGAGTAAAACAAGGCAGATA
GACAAAATTCAGTGTGCTAAGACCCTTATTCTCAGTCTGCAACAGCTTTTTAATGAAATGATACAAGAAA
ATGGCTATAATTTTGATAGATCATCCTCTACATTTAGTGGCATAAAAGAACTTGCTCGACGTTTTGCTTT
AACTTTTGGACTTGATCAGTTGAAAACAAGAGAAGCCATTGCCATGCTACACAAAGATGGCATAGAATTT
GCTTTTAAAGAGCCTAATCCGCAAGGGGAGAGCCATCCACCTTTAAATTTGGCATTTCTTGATATTCTGA
GTGAATTTTCTTCTAAACTACTTCGACAAGACAAAAGAACAGTGTATGTTTACTTGGAAAAGTTCATGAC
CTTTCAGATGTCACTCCGAAGAGAGGATGTGTGGCTTCCACTGATGTCTTACCGAAATTCTTTGCTAGCT
GGTGGTGATGATGACACCATGTCAGTCATTAGTGGAATCAGCAGCCGGGGGTCAACAGTACGGAGTAAAA
AATCAAAACCATCTACAGGAAAACGGAAAGTGGTTGAGGGCATGCAGCTTTCACTCACTGAAGAAAGTAG
TAGTAGTGACAGTATGTGGTTAAGCAGAGAACAAACACTGCACACCCCTGTTATGATGCAGACACCACAA
CTCACCTCCACTATTATGAGAGAGCCCAAAAGATTACGGCCTGAGGATAGCTTCATGAGTGTTTATCCAA
TGCAGACTGAACATCATCAAACACCTCTTGATTATAATCGGCGTGGCACAAGCCTAATGGAAGATGATGA
AGAGCCAATTGTGGAAGATGTTATGATGTCCTCAGAAGGGAGGATTGAGGATCTTAATGAGGGAATGGAT
TTTGACACCATGGATATAGATTTGCCACCATCAAAGAACAGACGAGAGAGAACAGAACTGAAGCCTGATT
TCTTTGATCCAGCTTCAATTATGGATGAATCAGTTCTTGGAGTGTCAATGTTT
